Addgene plasmid #182436: Linked Free NES (M)
Purpose: Yeast integrative plasmid for expressing fusion protein ERG20(F96W-N127W)-AcNES1 (GAL10 promoter). Contains uracil auxotrophic marker (K. lactis URA3).
Depositing lab: Claudia Vickers. Depositing organization: University of Queensland. Publication: Synthetic in vivo compartmentalisation improves metabolic flux and modulates the product profile of promiscuous enzymes. Cheah LC, Liu L, Plan MR, Peng B, Lu Z, Schenk G, Vickers CE, Sainsbury F. bioRxiv 2022.11.24.517869 10.1101/2022.11.24.517869.
Backbone
  Vector backbone: pILGFPB5A
  Vector type: Yeast Expression, Synthetic Biology ; Metabolic engineering
  Selectable markers: URA3
Growth in bacteria
  Bacterial resistance: Ampicillin, 100 μg/mL
  Growth temperature: 37°C
  Growth strain: DH5alpha
  Copy number: High Copy
Gene/Insert
  Gene/Insert name: FPPS(M)-NES (alt name: ERG20(F96W-N127W)-AcNES1, nerolidol/linalool synthase)
  Species: S. cerevisiae (budding yeast), Synthetic; Actinidia chinensis
  Insert size (bp): 2817
  Promoter: GAL10
  Cloning method: Gibson Cloning
  Sequencing primers: 5′ GTGGTAATGCCATGTAATATGATTATTAAAC; 3′ GCATTGGCACGGTGCAACAC
Terms and licenses: Academic/Nonprofit Terms; Industry Terms: Not Available to Industry
Depositor comments: Please visit https://www.biorxiv.org/content/10.1101/2022.11.24.517869v1 for bioRxiv preprint.
How to cite: Linked Free NES (M) was a gift from Claudia Vickers (Addgene plasmid # 182436 ; http://n2t.net/addgene:182436 ; RRID:Addgene_182436)
