[The description below was written by a language model from this plasmid's Addgene catalogue record and pLannotate feature annotations shown in this document.]
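Description:
Linked Free NES (M) is a yeast integrative expression plasmid built on the pILGFPB5A backbone for metabolic engineering in Saccharomyces cerevisiae. In E. coli it is maintained as a high-copy plasmid through a ColE1/pUC-type origin and selected with ampicillin via the AmpR (β-lactamase) gene. The feature table lists no yeast replication origin, consistent with its integrative design, and yeast transformants are selected by uracil prototrophy. The catalogue entry specifies a Kluyveromyces lactis URA3 marker. The automated annotation labels this gene by homology to S. cerevisiae URA3, and it also detects a separate short URA3 fragment spanning the sequence origin. That fragment might act as a homology region for chromosomal targeting, but the record does not state the integration locus. Residual lacZα, lac promoter/operator, bom and rop fragments are remnants of the bacterial cloning vector.

The payload is a roughly 2.8 kb fusion open reading frame assembled by Gibson cloning and driven from the GAL10 side of the divergent, Gal4-regulated GAL1,10 promoter, giving galactose-responsive expression. The N-terminal part is yeast farnesyl pyrophosphate synthase ERG20 carrying the F96W and N127W substitutions. It is joined through an intervening unannotated segment, presumably a linker, to AcNES1, the nerolidol/linalool synthase from kiwifruit (Actinidia chinensis). The annotation tool matched this segment to the homologous strawberry enzyme, which converts GPP to linalool and FPP to nerolidol. Physically linking the prenyl diphosphate synthase to the promiscuous terpene synthase places the substrate-producing and substrate-consuming steps in a single polypeptide. The associated study concerns how in vivo compartmentalisation affects metabolic flux and the product profile of promiscuous enzymes, and the name suggests this construct provides the linked but non-compartmentalised ("free") mutant version for comparison.
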