Features (pLannotate 1.2.2; 16 found; start..end, strand, type, name):
     68..721     -  promoter       GAL1,10 promoter: GAL1 and GAL10 genes of S. cerevisiae; divergent inducible promoter, regulated by Gal4
    742..1797    +  CDS            ERG20: FPPS_YEAST - Also known as BOT3, FDS1, FPP1. Experimental evidence at protein level: Swiss-Prot protein existence level 1. Catalyzes the sequential condensation of isopentenyl pyrophosphate with the allylic pyrophosphates, dimethylallyl pyrophosphate, and then with the resultant geranylpyrophosphate to the ultimate product farnesyl pyrophosphate. From Saccharomyces cerevisiae (strain ATCC 204508 / S288c) (Baker's yeast).
   1987..3549    +  CDS            NES1_FRAAN: Experimental evidence at protein level: Swiss-Prot protein existence level 1. Involved in monoterpene (C10) and sesquiterpene (C15) biosynthesis. Converts geranyl diphosphate (GPP) into S-linalool and farnesyl diphosphate (FPP) into (3S)-E-nerolidol. Exclusively present and highly expressed in the fruit of cultivated (octaploid) varieties. From Fragaria ananassa (Strawberry) (Fragaria chiloensis x Fragaria virginiana).
   3855..4640    -  CDS            URA3: PYRF_YEAST - Experimental evidence at protein level: Swiss-Prot protein existence level 1. From Saccharomyces cerevisiae (strain ATCC 204508 / S288c) (Baker's yeast).
   4643..4806    -  promoter       URA3 promoter (fragment): S. cerevisiae URA3
   4813..4970    +  CDS            lacZα (fragment): LacZα fragment of β-galactosidase; lacZ fragment
   4976..5075    -  misc_feature   bom (fragment): basis of mobility region from pBR322
   5177..5212    -  CDS            rop (fragment): Rop protein, which maintains plasmids at low copy number; rop
   5307..5411    +  promoter       AmpR promoter: bla
   5412..6272    +  CDS            AmpR: β-lactamase; bla; confers resistance to ampicillin, carbenicillin, and related antibiotics
   6443..7031    +  rep_origin     ori: high-copy-number ColE1/pMB1/pBR322/pUC origin of replication
   7214..7306    +  CDS            lacI (fragment): lac repressor; lacI; The lac repressor binds to the lac operator to inhibit transcription in E. coli. This inhibition can be relieved by adding lactose or isopropyl-β-D-thiogalactopyranoside (IPTG).
   7319..7340    +  protein_bind   CAP binding site: CAP binding activates transcription in the presence of cAMP. E. coli catabolite activator protein
   7355..7385    +  promoter       lac promoter: promoter for the E. coli lac operon
   7393..7409    +  protein_bind   lac operator: The lac repressor binds to the lac operator to inhibit transcription in E. coli. This inhibition can be relieved by adding lactose or isopropyl-β-D-thiogalactopyranoside (IPTG). lac repressor encoded by lacI
   7563..57      -  CDS            URA3 (fragment) (across the origin): orotidine-5'-phosphate decarboxylase, required for uracil biosynthesis; S. cerevisiae URA3; yeast auxotrophic marker, counterselectable with 5-fluoroorotic acid (5-FOA)
>Addgene plasmid #182436 | Linked Free NES (M) | addgene full sequence | sequence record 360120 | Addgene NGS Result
GCTTTTCTGTAACGTTCACCCTCTACCTTAGCATCCCTTCCCTTTGCAAATAGTCCTACTAGTTATAGTT
TTTTCTCCTTGACGTTAAAGTATAGAGGTATATTAACAATTTTTTGTTGATACTTTTATGACATTTGAAT
AAGAAGTAATACAAACCGAAAATGTTGAAAGTATTAGTTAAAGTGGTTATGCAGCTTTTGCATTTATATA
TCTGTTAATAGATCAAAAATCATCGCTTCGCTGATTAATTACCCCAGAAATAAGGCTAAAAAACTAATCG
CATTATTATCCTATGGTTGTTAATTTGATTCGTTGATTTGAAGGTTTGTGGGGCCAGGTTACTGCCAATT
TTTCCTCTTCATAACCATAAAAGCTAGTATTGTAGAATCTTTATTGTTCGGAGCAGTGCGGCGCGAGGCA
CATCTGCGTTTCAGGAACGCGACCGGTGAAGACCAGGACGCACGGAGGAGAGTCTTCCGTCGGAGGGCTG
TCGCCCGCTCGGCGGCTTCTAATCCGTACTTCAATATAGCAATGAGCAGTTAAGCGTATTACTGAAAGTT
CCAAAGAGAAGGTTTTTTTAGGCTAAGATAATGGGGCTTTTTACATTTCCACAACATATAAGTAAGATTA
GATATGGATATGTATATGGTGGTATTGCCATGTAATATGATTATTAAACTTCTTTGCGTCCATCCAAAAA
AAAAAGTAAGAATTTTTGAAAATTCAATATAAGGATCCAAAATGGCTTCAGAAAAAGAAATTAGGAGAGA
GAGATTCTTGAACGTTTTCCCTAAATTAGTAGAGGAATTGAACGCATCGCTTTTGGCTTACGGTATGCCT
AAGGAAGCATGTGACTGGTATGCCCACTCATTGAACTACAACACTCCAGGCGGTAAGCTAAATAGAGGTT
TGTCCGTTGTGGACACGTATGCTATTCTCTCCAACAAGACCGTTGAACAATTGGGGCAAGAAGAATACGA
AAAGGTTGCCATTCTAGGTTGGTGCATTGAGTTGTTGCAGGCTTACTGGTTGGTCGCCGATGATATGATG
GACAAGTCCATTACCAGAAGAGGCCAACCATGTTGGTACAAGGTTCCTGAAGTTGGGGAAATTGCCATCT
GGGACGCATTCATGTTAGAGGCTGCTATCTACAAGCTTTTGAAATCTCACTTCAGAAACGAAAAATACTA
CATAGATATCACCGAATTGTTCCATGAGGTCACCTTCCAAACCGAATTGGGCCAATTGATGGACTTAATC
ACTGCACCTGAAGACAAAGTCGACTTGAGTAAGTTCTCCCTAAAGAAGCACTCCTTCATAGTTACTTTCA
AGACTGCTTACTATTCTTTCTACTTGCCTGTCGCATTGGCCATGTACGTTGCCGGTATCACGGATGAAAA
GGATTTGAAACAAGCCAGAGATGTCTTGATTCCATTGGGTGAATACTTCCAAATTCAAGATGACTACTTA
GACTGCTTCGGTACCCCAGAACAGATCGGTAAGATCGGTACAGATATCCAAGATAACAAATGTTCTTGGG
TAATCAACAAGGCATTAGAACTTGCTTCCGCAGAACAAAGAAAGACTTTAGACGAAAATTACGGTAAGAA
GGACTCAGTCGCAGAAGCCAAATGCAAAAAGATTTTCAATGACTTGAAAATTGAACAGCTATACCACGAA
TATGAAGAGTCTATTGCCAAGGATTTGAAGGCCAAAATTTCTCAGGTCGATGAGTCTCGTGGCTTCAAAG
CTGATGTCTTAACTGCGTTCTTGAACAAAGTTTACAAGAGAAGCAAAAGATCTGCTGGTGGAGGAGGTAC
TGGTGGTGCTGAGCTCATGGCTACCGCAGCAGGTCCTATCGCAACTAACAACTCCCCACAAAACTCCAAC
GCTTACAGAACTCCAATCGCTCCTTCCGTACCAATTACTCATAAATGGTCTATAGCTGAAGATTTGACAT
GTATTTCCAATCCTAGTAAGCACAATAACCCTCAAACTGGTTACAGATCATTTTCTGACGAATTATACGT
TAAGTACGAAGAAAAGTTGGAAGATGTTAGAAAAGCATTAAGAGAAGTTGAAGAAAACCCTTTGGAAGGT
TTAGTTATGATAGACGCTTTGCAAAGATTGGGTATCGATTACCATTTCAGAGGTGAAATTGGTGCATTCT
TGCAAAAGCAACAAATCATATCTTCAACTCCAGATGGTTACCCTGAACATGGTTTGTACGAAGTTTCAAC
ATTGTTTAGATTCTTAAGACAAGAAGGTCACAATGTTACCGCTGACGTCTTTAATAACTTCAAGGATAAG
GAAGGTAGATTCAGATCAGAATTGTCAACAGATATTAGAGGTTTGATGTCCTTATACGAAGCAAGTCAAT
TGAGAATAGAAGGTGAAGACATCTTAGATCAAGCTGCTGATTTCTCCAGTCAATTGTTAGGTAGATGGAC
AAAAGATCCTAATCATCACGAAGCCAGATTGGTTTCTAACACTTTAACACATCCATACCACAAGTCATTG
GCTACCTTTATGGGTCAAAAATTGTCCTACATGAACTGCAAGGGTCCAAACTGGGACGGTGTCGATAATT
TGCAAGAATTAGCTAAGATGGATTTGACTATCGTACAAAGTATCCATCAAAAGGAAGTATTCCAAGTTTC
TCAATGGTGGAAGGATACAGGTTTAGCCAATGAATTGAAATTGGCTAGAAACCAACCATTGAAGTGGTAT
ATGTGGCCTATGGCCGCTTTAACCGATCCAAGATTCAGTGAAGAAAGAGTTGAATTAACTAAGCCTATTT
CTTTTATATACATCATAGATGACATCTTCGACGTCTATGGTACCATTGAAGAATTGACCTTGTTTACTGA
TGCAGTTAATAGATGGGAATTGTCTGCCGTCGAACAATTACCAGACTACATGAAAGTATGTTTCAAGGCT
TTGTACGATGTTACCAACGAAATCGCATACAAAATCTATAAAAAGCATGGTCAAAACCCTATTGATTCCT
TGCAAAAGACTTGGGCTAGTTTGTGCAATGCATTTTTAGTTGAAGCAAAGTGGTTCGCCTCTGGTCACTT
GCCAAATGCAGAAGAATACTTAAAGAACGGTATCATCTCTTCAGGTGTTCATGTTGTCTTGGCCCACATG
TTTTTCTTGTTAGGTGACGGTATTACACAAGAATCAGTTGATTTGGTAGATGACTATCCAGGTATTTCCA
CAAGTATCGCAACCATTTTGAGATTATCTGATGACTTGGGTTCAGCCAAAGATGAAGACCAAGATGGTTA
TGATGGTTCTTACATCGAATGTTACATGAAGGAACATAAGGGTTCCAGTGTCGATTCAGCCAGAGAAGAA
GTAATAAGAATGATCTCCGAAGCATGGAAATGTTTGAATAAGGAATGCTTATCACCAAACCCTTTTTCTG
AATCATTCAGAATAGGTTCCTTGAATATGGCTAGAATGATCCCTATGATGTACTCTTACGATGACAACCA
TAACTTGCCAATTTTAGAAGAACACATGAAGGCAATGATCTATAACACATCTTTATAACTCGAGATAGAT
TAATTTAAACAGTATATGTACAGTTTTATATATATATATATATATATACATATATAAAGAAACCTGTGCG
TTTTTTGTATTTTCAAATACATTTAGTTTTGGCGCCACTTCTATAAAAGGTCTCATGATATTGTTACTCT
AGAGATCCCAATACAACAGATCACGTGATCTTTTTGTAAGATGAAGTTGAAGTAGTGTTGCACCGTGCCA
ATGCAGGTGGCTATTAGATTAAATATGTGATTTGTTCTATTAAGTTTCCTGTATAATTAATGGGGAGCGC
TGATTCTCTTTTGGTACGCTTCCCATCCAGCATTTCTGTATCTTTCACCTTCAACCTTAGGATCTCTACC
CTTGGCGAAAAGTCCTCTGCCAACAATGATGATATCTGATCCACCACTTACAACTTCGTCGACGGTTCTG
TACTGCTGACCCAATGCATCGCCTTTGTCGTCTAAACCTACACCTGGGGTCATGATTAGCCAATCAAACC
CTTCTTCTCTTCCTCCCATATCGTTCTGAGCAATGAACCCAATAACGAAATCTTTATCACTCTTTGCAAT
ATCAACGGTACCCTTAGTATATTCACCGTGTGCTAGAGAACCCTTGGAAGACAATTCAGCAAGCATCAAT
AATCCCCTTGGTTCTTTGGTGACCTCTTGCGCACCTTGTTTCAAGCCAGCAACAATACCAGCACCAGTAA
CCCCGTGGGCGTTGGTGATATCAGACCATTCTGCGATACGGTAAACGCCCGATGTATATTGTAATTTGAC
TGTGTTACCGATATCGGCGAATTTTCTGTCCTCAAATATCAAGAACTTGTATTTCTCTGCCAATGCTTTC
AATGGAACGACAGTACCCTCATAACTGAAATCATCCAAGATATCAACGTGTGTTTTCAAAAGGCAAATGT
ATGGACCCAACGTTTCAACAAGTTTCAATAGCTCATCAGTCGAACGAACGTCAAGAGAAGCACACAAATT
GGTCTTCTTTTCATCCATTAAACGTAAAAGTTTCGATGCAACCGGACTTGCATGAGTCTCAGCTCTACTG
GTATATGATTTTGTGGACATGTTTTATCTTCGTTTCCTGCAGGTTTTTGTTCTGTGCAGTTGGGTTAAGA
ATACTGGGCAATTTCATGTTTCTTCAACACTACATATGCGTATATATACCAATCTAAGTCTGTGCTCCTT
CCTTCGTTCTTCCTTCTGTTCGGAGATTACCGAATCAAAAAAATTTAAATGAATTCACTGGCCGTCGTTT
TACAACGTCGTGACTGGGAAAACCCTGGCGTTACCCAACTTAATCGCCTTGCAGCACATCCCCCTTTCGC
CAGCTGGCGTAATAGCGAAGAGGCCCGCACCGATCGCCCTTCCCAACAGTTGCGCAGCCTGAATGGCGAA
TGGCGCCTGATGCGGTATTTTCTCCTTACGCATCTGTGCGGTATTTCACACCGCATATGGTGCACTCTCA
GTACAATCTGCTCTGATGCCGCATAGTTAAGCCAGCCCCGACACCCGCCAACACCCGCTGACGCGCCCTG
ACGGGCTTGTCTGCTCCCGGCATCCGCTTACAGACAAGCTGTGACCGTCTCCGGGAGCTGCATGTGTCAG
AGGTTTTCACCGTCATCACCGAAACGCGCGAGACGAAAGGGCCTCGTGATACGCCTATTTTTATAGGTTA
ATGTCATGATAATAATGGTTTCTTAGACGTCAGGTGGCACTTTTCGGGGAAATGTGCGCGGAACCCCTAT
TTGTTTATTTTTCTAAATACATTCAAATATGTATCCGCTCATGAGACAATAACCCTGATAAATGCTTCAA
TAATATTGAAAAAGGAAGAGTATGAGTATTCAACATTTCCGTGTCGCCCTTATTCCCTTTTTTGCGGCAT
TTTGCCTTCCTGTTTTTGCTCACCCAGAAACGCTGGTGAAAGTAAAAGATGCTGAAGATCAGTTGGGTGC
ACGAGTGGGTTACATCGAACTGGATCTCAACAGCGGTAAGATCCTTGAGAGTTTTCGCCCCGAAGAACGT
TTTCCAATGATGAGCACTTTTAAAGTTCTGCTATGTGGCGCGGTATTATCCCGTATTGACGCCGGGCAAG
AGCAACTCGGTCGCCGCATACACTATTCTCAGAATGACTTGGTTGAGTACTCACCAGTCACAGAAAAGCA
TCTTACGGATGGCATGACAGTAAGAGAATTATGCAGTGCTGCCATAACCATGAGTGATAACACTGCGGCC
AACTTACTTCTGACAACGATCGGAGGACCGAAGGAGCTAACCGCTTTTTTGCACAACATGGGGGATCATG
TAACTCGCCTTGATCGTTGGGAACCGGAGCTGAATGAAGCCATACCAAACGACGAGCGTGACACCACGAT
GCCTGTAGCAATGGCAACAACGTTGCGCAAACTATTAACTGGCGAACTACTTACTCTAGCTTCCCGGCAA
CAATTAATAGACTGGATGGAGGCGGATAAAGTTGCAGGACCACTTCTGCGCTCGGCCCTTCCGGCTGGCT
GGTTTATTGCTGATAAATCTGGAGCCGGTGAGCGTGGGTCTCGCGGTATCATTGCAGCACTGGGGCCAGA
TGGTAAGCCCTCCCGTATCGTAGTTATCTACACGACGGGGAGTCAGGCAACTATGGATGAACGAAATAGA
CAGATCGCTGAGATAGGTGCCTCACTGATTAAGCATTGGTAACTGTCAGACCAAGTTTACTCATATATAC
TTTAGATTGATTTAAAACTTCATTTTTAATTTAAAAGGATCTAGGTGAAGATCCTTTTTGATAATCTCAT
GACCAAAATCCCTTAACGTGAGTTTTCGTTCCACTGAGCGTCAGACCCCGTAGAAAAGATCAAAGGATCT
TCTTGAGATCCTTTTTTTCTGCGCGTAATCTGCTGCTTGCAAACAAAAAAACCACCGCTACCAGCGGTGG
TTTGTTTGCCGGATCAAGAGCTACCAACTCTTTTTCCGAAGGTAACTGGCTTCAGCAGAGCGCAGATACC
AAATACTGTTCTTCTAGTGTAGCCGTAGTTAGGCCACCACTTCAAGAACTCTGTAGCACCGCCTACATAC
CTCGCTCTGCTAATCCTGTTACCAGTGGCTGCTGCCAGTGGCGATAAGTCGTGTCTTACCGGGTTGGACT
CAAGACGATAGTTACCGGATAAGGCGCAGCGGTCGGGCTGAACGGGGGGTTCGTGCACACAGCCCAGCTT
GGAGCGAACGACCTACACCGAACTGAGATACCTACAGCGTGAGCTATGAGAAAGCGCCACGCTTCCCGAA
GGGAGAAAGGCGGACAGGTATCCGGTAAGCGGCAGGGTCGGAACAGGAGAGCGCACGAGGGAGCTTCCAG
GGGGAAACGCCTGGTATCTTTATAGTCCTGTCGGGTTTCGCCACCTCTGACTTGAGCGTCGATTTTTGTG
ATGCTCGTCAGGGGGGCGGAGCCTATGGAAAAACGCCAGCAACGCGGCCTTTTTACGGTTCCTGGCCTTT
TGCTGGCCTTTTGCTCACATGTTCTTTCCTGCGTTATCCCCTGATTCTGTGGATAACCGTATTACCGCCT
TTGAGTGAGCTGATACCGCTCGCCGCAGCCGAACGACCGAGCGCAGCGAGTCAGTGAGCGAGGAAGCGGA
AGAGCGCCCAATACGCAAACCGCCTCTCCCCGCGCGTTGGCCGATTCATTAATGCAGCTGGCACGACAGG
TTTCCCGACTGGAAAGCGGGCAGTGAGCGCAACGCAATTAATGTGAGTTAGCTCACTCATTAGGCACCCC
AGGCTTTACACTTTATGCTTCCGGCTCGTATGTTGTGTGGAATTGTGAGCGGATAACAATTTCACACAGG
AAACAGCTATGACCATGATTACGCCAAGCTTGCATGCATTTAAATCATTACGACCGAGATTCCCGGGTAA
TAACTGATATAATTAAATTGAAGCTCTAATTTGTGAGTTTAGTATACATGCATTTACTTATAATACAGTT
TTTTAGTTTTGCTGGCCGCATCTTCTCAAATATGCTTCCCAGCCT
